>Addgene plasmid #126984 | pJUMP38-1A(sfGFP) | addgene full sequence | sequence record 252077 | Addgene NGS Result
TTAATTAAGGAGTTTTGCAGGTGCCTTGGAACACCTGCTTTTCGCTGAATTCGCGGCCGCTTCTAGAGCG
TCTCTGGAGTGAGACCGGAGTTGACGGCTAGCTCAGTCCTAGGTACAGTGCTAGCGTACTTGTTTAACTT
TAAGAAGGAGATATACAATGGTAGCCCGTAAAGGCGAAGAGCTGTTCACTGGTGTCGTCCCTATTCTGGT
GGAACTGGATGGTGATGTCAACGGTCATAAGTTTTCCGTGCGTGGCGAGGGTGAAGGTGACGCAACTAAT
GGTAAACTGACGCTGAAGTTCATCTGTACTACTGGTAAACTGCCGGTACCTTGGCCGACTCTGGTAACGA
CGCTGACTTATGGTGTTCAGTGCTTTGCTCGTTATCCGGACCATATGAAGCAGCATGACTTCTTCAAGTC
CGCCATGCCGGAAGGCTATGTGCAGGAACGCACGATTTCCTTTAAGGATGACGGCACGTACAAAACGCGT
GCGGAAGTGAAATTTGAAGGCGATACCCTGGTAAACCGCATTGAGCTGAAAGGCATTGACTTTAAAGAAG
ATGGCAATATCCTGGGCCATAAGCTGGAATACAATTTTAACAGCCACAATGTTTACATCACCGCCGATAA
ACAAAAAAATGGCATTAAAGCGAATTTTAAAATTCGCCACAACGTGGAGGATGGCAGCGTGCAGCTGGCT
GATCACTACCAGCAAAACACTCCAATCGGTGATGGTCCTGTTCTGCTGCCAGACAATCACTATCTGAGCA
CGCAAAGCGTTCTGTCTAAAGATCCGAACGAGAAACGCGATCATATGGTTCTGCTGGAGTTCGTAACCGC
AGCGGGCATCACGCATGGTATGGATGAACTGTACAAAGGTTCGTAACTTCTGACTGAGTTGCACGCTGGT
CTCTCGCTAATGTGAGACGTACTAGTAGCGGCCGCTGCAGGGAGTTGTCTTCGAAGACTTCGCTCTAGTC
TTGGACTCCTGTTGATAGATCCAGTAATGACCTCAGAACTCCATCTGGATTTGTTCAGAACGCTCGGTTG
CCGCCGGGCGTTTTTTATTGGTGAGAATCCAGGGGTCCCCAATAATTACGATTTAAATAACAAACGGGAT
TGACTTTTAAAAAAGGATTGATTCTAATGAAGAAAGCAGACAAGTAAGCCTCCTAAATTCACTTTAGATA
AAAATTTAGGAGGCATATCAAATGAACTTTAATAAAATTGATTTAGACAATTGGAAGAGAAAAGAGATAT
TTAATCATTATTTGAACCAACAAACGACTTTTAGTATAACCACAGAAATTGATATTAGTGTTTTATACCG
AAACATAAAACAAGAAGGATATAAATTTTACCCTGCATTTATTTTCTTAGTGACAAGGGTGATAAACTCA
AATACAGCTTTTAGAACTGGTTACAATAGCGACGGAGAGTTAGGTTATTGGGATAAGTTAGAGCCACTTT
ATACAATTTTTGATGGTGTATCTAAAACATTCTCTGGTATTTGGACTCCTGTAAAGAATGACTTCAAAGA
GTTTTATGATTTATACCTTTCTGATGTAGAGAAATATAATGGTTCGGGGAAATTGTTTCCCAAAACACCT
ATACCTGAAAATGCTTTTTCTCTTTCTATTATTCCATGGACTTCATTTACTGGGTTTAACTTAAATATCA
ATAATAATAGTAATTACCTTCTACCCATTATTACAGCAGGAAAATTCATTAATAAAGGTAATTCAATATA
TTTACCGCTATCTTTACAGGTACATCATTCTGTTTGTGATGGTTATCATGCAGGATTGTTTATGAACTCT
ATTCAGGAATTGTCAGATAGGCCTAATGACTGGCTTTTATAATATGAGATAATGCCGACTGTACTTTTTA
CAGTCGGTTTTCTAATGTCACTAGGGCTCGCCTTTGGGAAGTTTGAAGGGACTTCGGTCCGCGCGTTGTC
CTTTTCCGCTGCATAACCCTGCTTCGGGGTCATTATAGCGATTTTTTCGGTATATCCATCCTTTTTCGCA
CGATATACAGGATTTTGCCAAAGGGTTCGTGTAGACTTTCCTTGGTGTATCCAACGGCGTCAGCCGGGCA
GGATAGGTGAAGTAGGCCCACCCGCGAGCGGGTGTTCCTTCTTCACTGTCCCTTATTCGCACCTGGCGGT
GCTCAACGGGAATCCTGCTCTGCGAGGCTGGCCGTAGGCCGGCCCCGTAGAAAAGATCAAAGGATCTTCT
TGAGATCCTTTTTTTCTGCGCGTAATCTGCTGCTTGCAAACAAAAAAACCACCGCTACCAGCGGTGGTTT
GTTTGCCGGATCAAGAGCTACCAACTCTTTTTCCGAAGGTAACTGGCTTCAGCAGAGCGCAGATACCAAA
TACTGTTCTTCTAGTGTAGCCGTAGTTAGGCCACCACTTCAAGAACTCTGTAGCACCGCCTACATACCTC
GCTCTGCTAATCCTGTTACCAGTGGCTGCTGCCAGTGGCGATAAGTCGTGTCTTACCGGGTTGGACTCAA
GACGATAGTTACCGGATAAGGCGCAGCGGTCGGGCTGAACGGGGGGTTCGTGCACACAGCCCAGCTTGGA
GCGAACGACCTACACCGAACTGAGATACCTACAGCGTGAGCTATGAGAAAGCGCCACGCTTCCCGAAGGG
AGAAAGGCGGACAGGTATCCGGTAAGCGGCAGGGTCGGAACAGGAGAGCGCACGAGGGAGCTTCCAGGGG
GAAACGCCTGGTATCTTTATAGTCCTGTCGGGTTTCGCCACCTCTGACTTGAGCGTCGATTTTTGTGATG
CTCGTCAGGGGGGCGGAGCCTATGGAAAAACGCCAGCAACGCGGCCTTTTTACGGTTCCTGGCCTTTTGC
TGGCCTTTTGCTCACATGTTCTTTCCTGCGTTATCCCCTGATTCTGTGGATAACCGTATTACCGCCTTTG
AGTGAGCTGATACCGCTCGCCGCAGCCGAACGACCGAGCGCAGCGAGTCAGTGAGCGAGGAAGCGGAAGA
GCGCCCAATACGCAAACCGCCTCTCCCCGCGCGTTGGCCGATTCATTAATGCAGCTGGCACGACAGGTTT
CCCGACTGGAAAGCGGGCAGTGAGCGCAACGCAATTAATGTGAGTTAGCTCACTCATTAGGCAGGCGCGC
CCAGCTGTCTAGGGCGGCGGATTTGTCCTACTCAGGAGAGCGTTCACCGACAAACAACAGATAAAACGAA
AGGCCCAGTCTTTCGACTGAGCCTTTCGTTTTATTTGATGCCT
Features (pLannotate 1.2.2; 12 found; start..end, strand, type, name):
     47..68      +  misc_feature   BioBrick prefix: BioBrick prefix for parts that do not start with "ATG"
     91..115     +  promoter       J23119(SpeI) promoter (fragment): bacterial promoter (Registry of Standard Biological Parts BBa J23119) modified to end with an SpeI site
    130..150     +  RBS            RBS: efficient ribosome binding site from bacteriophage T7 gene 10 (Olins and Rangwala, 1989)
    167..877     +  CDS            superfolder GFP: GFP variant that folds robustly even when fused to poorly folded proteins (Pédelacq et al., 2006)
    930..950     +  misc_feature   BioBrick suffix: universal suffix for all parts
    984..1078    +  terminator     lambda t0 terminator: transcription terminator from phage lambda
   1212..1859    +  CDS            cat: CAT1_STAAU - Experimental evidence at transcript level: Swiss-Prot protein existence level 2. This enzyme is an effector of chloramphenicol resistance in bacteria. From Staphylococcus aureus.
   2096..2204    +  oriT           oriT: incP origin of transfer
   2240..2828    +  rep_origin     ori: high-copy-number ColE1/pMB1/pBR322/pUC origin of replication
   3011..3103    +  CDS            lacI (fragment): lac repressor; lacI; The lac repressor binds to the lac operator to inhibit transcription in E. coli. This inhibition can be relieved by adding lactose or isopropyl-β-D-thiogalactopyranoside (IPTG).
   3116..3137    +  protein_bind   CAP binding site: CAP binding activates transcription in the presence of cAMP. E. coli catabolite activator protein
   3171..3257    -  terminator     rrnB T1 terminator: Escherichia coli rrnB; transcription terminator T1 from the E. coli rrnB gene
