[The description below was written by a language model from this plasmid's Addgene catalogue record and pLannotate feature annotations shown in this document.]
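Description:
pJUMP38-1A(sfGFP) is an empty Level 1 cloning vector from the Joint Universal Modular Plasmids (JUMP) platform, a synthetic biology toolkit for bacteria whose backbones are derived from the SEVA plasmid architecture. The sequenced plasmid is compact at 3,263 nt. It replicates at high copy number from a pUC-type ColE1/pMB1 origin and is selected with chloramphenicol through a cat gene annotated as matching the Staphylococcus aureus chloramphenicol acetyltransferase. The record describes this as an alternative selection marker within the vector series. An incP origin of transfer (oriT) lies between the resistance gene and the replication origin, a feature that allows conjugative mobilisation when transfer functions are supplied in trans.

No gene of interest is present. The cloning position is instead occupied by a superfolder GFP reporter cassette, made up of a fragment of the strong constitutive J23119 promoter, a bacteriophage T7 gene 10 ribosome binding site and the sfGFP coding sequence. This cassette is flanked by BioBrick prefix and suffix sequences. As a cloning reporter, it is expected to make colonies carrying the uncut parental vector fluorescent, while successful assembly products that have displaced the cassette are non-fluorescent and easy to pick out. The lambda t0 and rrnB T1 terminators bracket the cargo region and insulate it from transcription in the rest of the backbone. A short lacI fragment and a CAP binding site are also annotated near the rrnB T1 terminator; these appear to be residual lac-derived sequence rather than a functional regulatory system. The record does not list the specific restriction sites or overhangs used for assembly.
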