Addgene plasmid #126984: pJUMP38-1A(sfGFP)
Purpose: (Empty Backbone) Level 1 vector with alternative selection marker (chloramphenicol). Origin pUC (high copy number). sfGFP cloning reporter.
Depositing lab: Chris French. Depositing organization: University of Edinburgh. Publication: Joint universal modular plasmids (JUMP): a flexible vector platform for synthetic biology. Valenzuela-Ortega M, French C. Synth Biol (Oxf). 2021 Feb 2;6(1):ysab003. doi: 10.1093/synbio/ysab003. eCollection 2021. PubMed 33623824.
Backbone
  Vector backbone: pJUMP38-1A
  Backbone manufacturer: Backbone derived from SEVA.
  Vector type: Bacterial Expression, Synthetic Biology
Growth in bacteria
  Bacterial resistance: Chloramphenicol, 25 μg/mL
  Growth temperature: 37°C
  Growth strain: JM109
  Copy number: High Copy
Gene/Insert
  Gene/Insert name: None
  Mutation: None
Terms and licenses: Academic/Nonprofit Terms; Industry Terms: Not Available to Industry
Depositor comments: Please visit https://www.biorxiv.org/content/10.1101/799585v1 for bioRxiv preprint.
How to cite: pJUMP38-1A(sfGFP) was a gift from Chris French (Addgene plasmid # 126984 ; http://n2t.net/addgene:126984 ; RRID:Addgene_126984)
